>Addgene plasmid #49181 | pFA6a-G9-5FLAG-kanMX6 | depositor full sequence | sequence record 72650 | pFA6a-G9-5FLAG-kanMX6 sequence 4336 bps
GAACGCGGCCGCCAGCTGAAGCTTCGTACGCTGCAGGTCGACGGATCCCCGGGGGAGGTGGAGGTGGAGG
TGGAGGTTTAATTAATCATATGGACTACAAGGACGACGATGACAAGGATTACAAAGATGACGACGATAAG
CTTATGGACTACAAGGACGACGATGACAAGGATTACAAAGATGACGACGATAAGCTTATGGACTACAAGG
ACGACGATGACAAGCATATGGGCGCGCCACTTCTAAATAAGCGAATTTCTTATGATTTATGATTTTTATT
ATTAAATAAGTTATAAAAAAAATAAGTGTATACAAATTTTAAAGTGACTCTTAGGTTTTAAAACGAAAAT
TCTTATTCTTGAGTAACTCTTTCCTGTAGGTCAGGTTGCTTTCTCAGGTATAGTATGAGGTCGCTCTTAT
TGACCACACCTCTACCGGCAGATCCGCTAGGGATAACAGGGTAATATAGATCTGTTTAGCTTGCCTCGTC
CCCGCCGGGTCACCCGGCCAGCGACATGGAGGCCCAGAATACCCTCCTTGACAGTCTTGACGTGCGCAGC
TCAGGGGCATGATGTGACTGTCGCCCGTACATTTAGCCCATACATCCCCATGTATAATCATTTGCATCCA
TACATTTTGATGGCCGCACGGCGCGAAGCAAAAATTACGGCTCCTCGCTGCAGACCTGCGAGCAGGGAAA
CGCTCCCCTCACAGACGCGTTGAATTGTCCCCACGCCGCGCCCCTGTAGAGAAATATAAAAGGTTAGGAT
TTGCCACTGAGGTTCTTCTTTCATATACTTCCTTTTAAAATCTTGCTAGGATACAGTTCTCACATCACAT
CCGAACATAAACAACCATGGGTAAGGAAAAGACTCACGTTTCGAGGCCGCGATTAAATTCCAACATGGAT
GCTGATTTATATGGGTATAAATGGGCTCGCGATAATGTCGGGCAATCAGGTGCGACAATCTATCGATTGT
ATGGGAAGCCCGATGCGCCAGAGTTGTTTCTGAAACATGGCAAAGGTAGCGTTGCCAATGATGTTACAGA
TGAGATGGTCAGACTAAACTGGCTGACGGAATTTATGCCTCTTCCGACCATCAAGCATTTTATCCGTACT
CCTGATGATGCATGGTTACTCACCACTGCGATCCCCGGCAAAACAGCATTCCAGGTATTAGAAGAATATC
CTGATTCAGGTGAAAATATTGTTGATGCGCTGGCAGTGTTCCTGCGCCGGTTGCATTCGATTCCTGTTTG
TAATTGTCCTTTTAACAGCGATCGCGTATTTCGTCTCGCTCAGGCGCAATCACGAATGAATAACGGTTTG
GTTGATGCGAGTGATTTTGATGACGAGCGTAATGGCTGGCCTGTTGAACAAGTCTGGAAAGAAATGCATA
AGCTTTTGCCATTCTCACCGGATTCAGTCGTCACTCATGGTGATTTCTCACTTGATAACCTTATTTTTGA
CGAGGGGAAATTAATAGGTTGTATTGATGTTGGACGAGTCGGAATCGCAGACCGATACCAGGATCTTGCC
ATCCTATGGAACTGCCTCGGTGAGTTTTCTCCTTCATTACAGAAACGGCTTTTTCAAAAATATGGTATTG
ATAATCCTGATATGAATAAATTGCAGTTTCATTTGATGCTCGATGAGTTTTTCTAATCAGTACTGACAAT
AAAAAGATTCTTGTTTTCAAGAACTTGTCATTTGTATAGTTTTTTTATATTGTAGTTGTTCTATTTTAAT
CAAATGTTAGCGTGATTTATATTTTTTTTCGCCTCGACATCATCTGCCCAGATGCGAAGTTAAGTGCGCA
GAAAGTAATATCATGCGTCAATCGTATGTGAATGCTGGTCGCTATACTGCTGTCGATTCGATACTAACGC
CGCCATCCAGTTTAAACGAGCTCGAATTCATCGATGATATCAGATCCACTAGTGGCCTATGCGGCCGCGG
ATCTGCCGGTCTCCCTATAGTGAGTCGTATTAATTTCGATAAGCCAGGTTAACCTGCATTAATGAATCGG
CCAACGCGCGGGGAGAGGCGGTTTGCGTATTGGGCGCTCTTCCGCTTCCTCGCTCACTGACTCGCTGCGC
TCGGTCGTTCGGCTGCGGCGAGCGGTATCAGCTCACTCAAAGGCGGTAATACGGTTATCCACAGAATCAG
GGGATAACGCAGGAAAGAACATGTGAGCAAAAGGCCAGCAAAAGGCCAGGAACCGTAAAAAGGCCGCGTT
GCTGGCGTTTTTCCATAGGCTCCGCCCCCCTGACGAGCATCACAAAAATCGACGCTCAAGTCAGAGGTGG
CGAAACCCGACAGGACTATAAAGATACCAGGCGTTTCCCCCTGGAAGCTCCCTCGTGCGCTCTCCTGTTC
CGACCCTGCCGCTTACCGGATACCTGTCCGCCTTTCTCCCTTCGGGAAGCGTGGCGCTTTCTCAATGCTC
ACGCTGTAGGTATCTCAGTTCGGTGTAGGTCGTTCGCTCCAAGCTGGGCTGTGTGCACGAACCCCCCGTT
CAGCCCGACCGCTGCGCCTTATCCGGTAACTATCGTCTTGAGTCCAACCCGGTAAGACACGACTTATCGC
CACTGGCAGCAGCCACTGGTAACAGGATTAGCAGAGCGAGGTATGTAGGCGGTGCTACAGAGTTCTTGAA
GTGGTGGCCTAACTACGGCTACACTAGAAGGACAGTATTTGGTATCTGCGCTCTGCTGAAGCCAGTTACC
TTCGGAAAAAGAGTTGGTAGCTCTTGATCCGGCAAACAAACCACCGCTGGTAGCGGTGGTTTTTTTGTTT
GCAAGCAGCAGATTACGCGCAGAAAAAAAGGATCTCAAGAAGATCCTTTGATCTTTTCTACGGGGTCTGA
CGCTCAGTGGAACGAAAACTCACGTTAAGGGATTTTGGTCATGAGATTATCAAAAAGGATCTTCACCTAG
ATCCTTTTAAATTAAAAATGAAGTTTTAAATCAATCTAAAGTATATATGAGTAAACTTGGTCTGACAGTT
ACCAATGCTTAATCAGTGAGGCACCTATCTCAGCGATCTGTCTATTTCGTTCATCCATAGTTGCCTGACT
CCCCGTCGTGTAGATAACTACGATACGGGAGGGCTTACCATCTGGCCCCAGTGCTGCAATGATACCGCGA
GACCCACGCTCACCGGCTCCAGATTTATCAGCAATAAACCAGCCAGCCGGAAGGGCCGAGCGCAGAAGTG
GTCCTGCAACTTTATCCGCCTCCATCCAGTCTATTAATTGTTGCCGGGAAGCTAGAGTAAGTAGTTCGCC
AGTTAATAGTTTGCGCAACGTTGTTGCCATTGCTACAGGCATCGTGGTGTCACGCTCGTCGTTTGGTATG
GCTTCATTCAGCTCCGGTTCCCAACGATCAAGGCGAGTTACATGATCCCCCATGTTGTGCAAAAAAGCGG
TTAGCTCCTTCGGTCCTCCGATCGTTGTCAGAAGTAAGTTGGCCGCAGTGTTATCACTCATGGTTATGGC
AGCACTGCATAATTCTCTTACTGTCATGCCATCCGTAAGATGCTTTTCTGTGACTGGTGAGTACTCAACC
AAGTCATTCTGAGAATAGTGTATGCGGCGACCGAGTTGCTCTTGCCCGGCGTCAATACGGGATAATACCG
CGCCACATAGCAGAACTTTAAAAGTGCTCATCATTGGAAAACGTTCTTCGGGGCGAAAACTCTCAAGGAT
CTTACCGCTGTTGAGATCCAGTTCGATGTAACCCACTCGTGCACCCAACTGATCTTCAGCATCTTTTACT
TTCACCAGCGTTTCTGGGTGAGCAAAAACAGGAAGGCAAAATGCCGCAAAAAAGGGAATAAGGGCGACAC
GGAAATGTTGAATACTCATACTCTTCCTTTTTCAATATTATTGAAGCATTTATCAGGGTTATTGTCTCAT
GAGCGGATACATATTTGAATGTATTTAGAAAAATAAACAAATAGGGGTTCCGCGCACATTTCCCCGAAAA
GTGCCACCTGACGTCTAAGAAACCATTATTATCATGACATTAACCTATAAAAATAGGCGTATCACGAGGC
CCTTTCGTCTCGCGCGTTTCGGTGATGACGGTGAAAACCTCTGACACATGCAGCTCCCGGAGACGGTCAC
AGCTTGTCTGTAAGCGGATGCCGGGAGCAGACAAGCCCGTCAGGGCGCGTCAGCGGGTGTTGGCGGGTGT
CGGGGCTGGCTTAACTATGCGGCATCAGAGCAGATTGTACTGAGAGTGCACCATATGGACATATTGTCGT
TAGAACGCGGCTACAATTAATACATAACCTTATGTATCATACACATACGATTTAGGTGACACTATA
Features (pLannotate 1.2.2; 11 found; start..end, strand, type, name):
     93..224     +  CDS            5xFLAG: five tandem FLAG® epitope tags
    251..438     +  terminator     ADH1 terminator: S. cerevisiae ADH1; transcription terminator for the S. cerevisiae alcohol dehydrogenase 1 (ADH1) gene
    513..1869    +  gene           kanMX: yeast selectable marker conferring kanamycin resistance (Wach et al., 1994)
   1974..1992    -  promoter       T7 promoter: promoter for bacteriophage T7 RNA polymerase
   2014..2067    -  CDS            lacI (fragment): lac repressor; lacI; The lac repressor binds to the lac operator to inhibit transcription in E. coli. This inhibition can be relieved by adding lactose or isopropyl-β-D-thiogalactopyranoside (IPTG).
   2250..2838    -  rep_origin     ori: high-copy-number ColE1/pMB1/pBR322/pUC origin of replication
   3009..3869    -  CDS            AmpR: β-lactamase; bla; confers resistance to ampicillin, carbenicillin, and related antibiotics
   3870..3974    -  promoter       AmpR promoter: bla
   4069..4104    +  CDS            rop (fragment): Rop protein, which maintains plasmids at low copy number; rop
   4206..4257    +  misc_feature   bom (fragment): basis of mobility region from pBR322
   4320..2       +  promoter       SP6 promoter (across the origin): promoter for bacteriophage SP6 RNA polymerase
