[The description below was written by a language model from this plasmid's Addgene catalogue record and pLannotate feature annotations shown in this document.]
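Description:
pFA6a-G9-5FLAG-kanMX6 is an empty-backbone tagging vector from the pFA6a family, designed for C-terminal epitope tagging of genes at their native chromosomal loci in the fission yeast Schizosaccharomyces pombe. Although catalogued as a yeast expression vector, the 4,336-nt plasmid carries no annotated yeast origin of replication or promoter driving the tag. This fits the usual role of pFA6a modules as templates from which a tag-plus-marker cassette is amplified and integrated into the genome by homologous recombination, although the record does not spell out the procedure. In E. coli it is maintained through a high-copy ColE1/pUC-type origin and selected with ampicillin via the β-lactamase gene and its own promoter. Short lacI, rop and bom fragments are non-functional remnants of the cloning backbone, and SP6 and T7 phage promoters flank the cassette region.

The payload consists of three parts arranged in the same orientation. First comes a coding segment for five tandem FLAG epitopes. By its name, this is preceded by a G9 element, presumably a nine-glycine flexible linker separating the tag from the target protein, but this element is not separately annotated in the feature table. The S. cerevisiae ADH1 terminator follows, supplying transcription termination for the newly tagged gene once its own 3′ region has been displaced. Downstream is the kanMX marker, a self-contained yeast selection cassette conferring kanamycin-class (G418) resistance for recovering integrants. When the cassette is fused in frame to the end of an open reading frame, the tagged protein is expressed under its endogenous promoter. The multimerised FLAG tag can then be used for sensitive detection or immunoprecipitation-based experiments.
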