Addgene plasmid #49181: pFA6a-G9-5FLAG-kanMX6
Purpose: (Empty Backbone) genomic G9-5FLAG epitope tagging in S. pombe
Depositing lab: Eishi Noguchi. Depositing organization: Drexel University. Publication: New vectors for epitope tagging and gene disruption in Schizosaccharomyces pombe. Gadaleta MC, Iwasaki O, Noguchi C, Noma K, Noguchi E. Biotechniques. 2013 Nov;55(5):257-63. doi: 10.2144/000114100. PubMed 24215641.
Backbone
  Vector backbone: pFA6a
  Vector type: Yeast Expression
  Selectable markers: Kanamycin
  Tag / fusion protein: G9-5FLAG (C terminal on backbone)
Growth in bacteria
  Bacterial resistance: Ampicillin, 100 μg/mL
  Growth temperature: 37°C
  Growth strain: DH5alpha
  Copy number: Unknown
Terms and licenses: Academic/Nonprofit Terms; Industry Terms: Not Available to Industry
How to cite: pFA6a-G9-5FLAG-kanMX6 was a gift from Eishi Noguchi (Addgene plasmid # 49181 ; http://n2t.net/addgene:49181 ; RRID:Addgene_49181)
