>Addgene plasmid #49181 | pFA6a-G9-5FLAG-kanMX6 | addgene partial sequence | sequence record 74188 | T7
GCGGCCGCATAGGCCACTAGTGGATCTGATATCATCGATGAATTCGAGCTCGTTTAAACTGGATGGCGGC
GTTAGTATCGAATCGACAGCAGTATAGCGACCAGCATTCACATACGATTGACGCATGATATTACTTTCTG
CGCACTTAACTTCGCATCTGGGCAGATGATGTCGAGGCGAAAAAAAATATAAATCACGCTAACATTTGAT
TAAAATAGAACAACTACAATATAAAAAAACTATACAAATGACAAGTTCTTGAAAACAAGAATCTTTTTAT
TGTCAGTACTGATTAGAAAAACTCATCGAGCATCAAATGAAACTGCAATTTATTCATATCAGGATTATCA
ATACCATATTTTTGAAAAAGCCGTTTCTGTAATGAAGGAGAAAACTCACCGAGGCAGTTCCATAGGATGG
CAAGATCCTGGTATCGGTCTGCGATTCCGACTCGTCCAACATCAATACAACCTATTAATTTCCCCTCGTC
AAAAATAAGGTTATCAAGTGAGAAATCACCATGAGTGACGACTGAATCCGGTGAGAATGGCAAAAGCTTA
TGCATTTCTTTCCAGACTTGTTCAACAGGCCAGCCATTACGCTCGTCATCAAAATCACTCGCATCAACCA
AACCGTTATTCATTCGTGATTGCGCCTGAGCGAGACGAAATACGCGATCGCTGTTAAAAGGACAATTACA
AACAGGAATCGAATGCAACCGGCGCAGGAACACTGCCAGCGCATCAACAATATTTTCACCTGAATCAGGA
TATTCTTCTAATACCTGGAATGCTGTTTTGCCGGGGATCGCAGTGGTGAGTAACCATGCATCATCAGGAG
TACGGATAAAATGCTTGATGGTCGGAAGAGGCATAAATTCCGTCAGCCAGTTTAGTCTGACCATCTCATC
TGTAACATCATTGGCAACGCTACCTTTGCCATGTTTCAGAAACAACTCTGGCGCATCGGGCTTCCCATAC
AATCGATAGATTG
