>Addgene plasmid #49181 | pFA6a-G9-5FLAG-kanMX6 | addgene partial sequence | sequence record 74191 | Sp6 5'-ATTTAGGTGACACTATAG-3'
AAGCTTCGTACGCTGCAGGTCGACGGATCCCCGGGGGAGGTGGAGGTGGAGGTGGAGGTTTAATTAATCA
TATGGACTACAAGGACGACGATGACAAGGATTACAAAGATGACGACGATAAGCTTATGGACTACAAGGAC
GACGATGACAAGGATTACAAAGATGACGACGATAAGCTTATGGACTACAAGGACGACGATGACAAGCATA
TGGGCGCGCCACTTCTAAATAAGCGAATTTCTTATGATTTATGATTTTTATTATTAAATAAGTTATAAAA
AAAATAAGTGTATACAAATTTTAAAGTGACTCTTAGGTTTTAAAACGAAAATTCTTATTCTTGAGTAACT
CTTTCCTGTAGGTCAGGTTGCTTTCTCAGGTATAGTATGAGGTCGCTCTTATTGACCACACCTCTACCGG
CAGATCCGCTAGGGATAACAGGGTAATATAGATCTGTTTAGCTTGCCTCGTCCCCGCCGGGTCACCCGGC
CAGCGACATGGAGGCCCAGAATACCCTCCTTGACAGTCTTGACGTGCGCAGCTCAGGGGCATGATGTGAC
TGTCGCCCGTACATTTAGCCCATACATCCCCATGTATAATCATTTGCATCCATACATTTTGATGGCCGCA
CGGCGCGAAGCAAAAATTACGGCTCCTCGCTGCAGACCTGCGAGCAGGGAAACGCTCCCCTCACAGACGC
GTTGAATTGTCCCCACGCCGCGCCCCTGTAGAGAAATATAAAAGGTTAGGATTTGCCACTGAGGTTCTTC
TTTCATATACTTCCTTTTAAAATCTTGCTAGGATACAGTTCTCACATCACATCCGAACATAAACAACCAT
GGGTAAGGAAAAGACTCACGTTTCGAGGCCGCGATTAAATTCCAACATGGATGCTGATTTATATGGGTAT
AAATGGGCTCGCGATAATGTCGGGCAATCAGGTGCGACAATCTATCGATTGTATGGGAAGCCCGATGCGC
CAGAGTTGTTTCTGA
